>Addgene plasmid #220575 | LT3GEPIR-CDK4shRNA2 | addgene full sequence | sequence record 437919 | Addgene NGS Result
AACGACCGAGCGCAGCGAGTCAGTGAGCGAGGAAGCGGAAGAGCGCCCAATACGCAAACCGCCTCTCCCC
GCGCGTTGGCCGATTCATTAATGCAGCTGGCACGACAGGTTTCCCGACTGGAAAGCGGGCAGTGAGCGCA
ACGCAATTAATGTGAGTTAGCTCACTCATTAGGCACCCCAGGCTTTACACTTTATGCTTCCGGCTCGTAT
GTTGTGTGGAATTGTGAGCGGATAACAATTTCACACAGGAAACAGCTATGACCATGATTACGCCAAGCGC
GCAATTAACCCTCACTAAAGGGAACAAAAGCTGGAGCTGCAAGCTTAATGTAGTCTTATGCAATACTCTT
GTAGTCTTGCAACATGGTAACGATGAGTTAGCAACATGCCTTACAAGGAGAGAAAAAGCACCGTGCATGC
CGATTGGTGGAAGTAAGGTGGTACGATCGTGCCTTATTAGGAAGGCAACAGACGGGTCTGACATGGATTG
GACGAACCACTGAATTGCCGCATTGCAGAGATATTGTATTTAAGTGCCTAGCTCGATACATAAACGGGTC
TCTCTGGTTAGACCAGATCTGAGCCTGGGAGCTCTCTGGCTAACTAGGGAACCCACTGCTTAAGCCTCAA
TAAAGCTTGCCTTGAGTGCTTCAAGTAGTGTGTGCCCGTCTGTTGTGTGACTCTGGTAACTAGAGATCCC
TCAGACCCTTTTAGTCAGTGTGGAAAATCTCTAGCAGTGGCGCCCGAACAGGGACTTGAAAGCGAAAGGG
AAACCAGAGGAGCTCTCTCGACGCAGGACTCGGCTTGCTGAAGCGCGCACGGCAAGAGGCGAGGGGCGGC
GACTGGTGAGTACGCCAAAAATTTTGACTAGCGGAGGCTAGAAGGAGAGAGATGGGTGCGAGAGCGTCAG
TATTAAGCGGGGGAGAATTAGATCGCGATGGGAAAAAATTCGGTTAAGGCCAGGGGGAAAGAAAAAATAT
AAATTAAAACATATAGTATGGGCAAGCAGGGAGCTAGAACGATTCGCAGTTAATCCTGGCCTGTTAGAAA
CATCAGAAGGCTGTAGACAAATACTGGGACAGCTACAACCATCCCTTCAGACAGGATCAGAAGAACTTAG
ATCATTATATAATACAGTAGCAACCCTCTATTGTGTGCATCAAAGGATAGAGATAAAAGACACCAAGGAA
GCTTTAGACAAGATAGAGGAAGAGCAAAACAAAAGTAAGACCACCGCACAGCAAGCGGCCGCTGATCTTC
AGACCTGGAGGAGGAGATATGAGGGACAATTGGAGAAGTGAATTATATAAATATAAAGTAGTAAAAATTG
AACCATTAGGAGTAGCACCCACCAAGGCAAAGAGAAGAGTGGTGCAGAGAGAAAAAAGAGCAGTGGGAAT
AGGAGCTTTGTTCCTTGGGTTCTTGGGAGCAGCAGGAAGCACTATGGGCGCAGCGTCAATGACGCTGACG
GTACAGGCCAGACAATTATTGTCTGGTATAGTGCAGCAGCAGAACAATTTGCTGAGGGCTATTGAGGCGC
AACAGCATCTGTTGCAACTCACAGTCTGGGGCATCAAGCAGCTCCAGGCAAGAATCCTGGCTGTGGAAAG
ATACCTAAAGGATCAACAGCTCCTGGGGATTTGGGGTTGCTCTGGAAAACTCATTTGCACCACTGCTGTG
CCTTGGAATGCTAGTTGGAGTAATAAATCTCTGGAACAGATTTGGAATCACACGACCTGGATGGAGTGGG
ACAGAGAAATTAACAATTACACAAGCTTAATACACTCCTTAATTGAAGAATCGCAAAACCAGCAAGAAAA
GAATGAACAAGAATTATTGGAATTAGATAAATGGGCAAGTTTGTGGAATTGGTTTAACATAACAAATTGG
CTGTGGTATATAAAATTATTCATAATGATAGTAGGAGGCTTGGTAGGTTTAAGAATAGTTTTTGCTGTAC
TTTCTATAGTGAATAGAGTTAGGCAGGGATATTCACCATTATCGTTTCAGACCCACCTCCCAACCCCGAG
GGGACCCGACAGGCCCGAAGGAATAGAAGAAGAAGGTGGAGAGAGAGACAGAGACAGATCCATTCGATTA
GTGAACGGATCTCGACGGTATCGGTTAACTTTTAAAAGAAAAGGGGGGATTGGGGGGTACAGTGCAGGGG
AAAGAATAGTAGACATAATAGCAACAGACATACAAACTAAAGAATTACAAAAACAAATTACAAAAATTCA
AAATTTTATCGATTCTAGATTCGAGTTTACTCCCTATCAGTGATAGAGAACGTATGAAGAGTTTACTCCC
TATCAGTGATAGAGAACGTATGCAGACTTTACTCCCTATCAGTGATAGAGAACGTATAAGGAGTTTACTC
CCTATCAGTGATAGAGAACGTATGACCAGTTTACTCCCTATCAGTGATAGAGAACGTATCTACAGTTTAC
TCCCTATCAGTGATAGAGAACGTATATCCAGTTTACTCCCTATCAGTGATAGAGAACGTATAAGCTTTAG
GCGTGTACGGTGGGCGCCTATAAAAGCAGAGCTCGTTTAGTGAACCGTCAGATCGCCTGGAGCAATTCCA
CAACACTTTTGTCTTATACCAACTTTCCGTACCACTTCCTACCCTCGTAAAGTCGAGCTTGCGTTGGATC
CACCATGGTGAGCAAGGGCGAGGAGCTGTTCACCGGGGTGGTGCCCATCCTGGTCGAGCTGGACGGCGAC
GTAAACGGCCACAAGTTCAGCGTGTCTGGCGAGGGCGAGGGCGATGCCACCTACGGCAAGCTGACCCTGA
AGTTCATCTGCACCACCGGCAAGCTGCCCGTGCCCTGGCCCACCCTCGTGACCACCCTGACCTACGGCGT
GCAGTGCTTCAGCCGCTACCCCGACCACATGAAGCAGCACGACTTCTTCAAGTCCGCCATGCCCGAAGGC
TACGTCCAGGAGCGCACCATCTTCTTCAAGGACGACGGCAACTACAAGACCCGCGCCGAGGTGAAGTTCG
AGGGCGACACCCTGGTGAACCGCATCGAGCTGAAGGGCATCGACTTCAAGGAGGACGGCAACATCCTGGG
GCACAAGCTGGAGTACAACTACAACAGCCACAACGTCTATATCATGGCCGACAAGCAGAAGAACGGCATC
AAGGCGAACTTCAAGATCCGCCACAACATCGAGGACGGCAGCGTGCAGCTCGCCGACCACTACCAGCAGA
ACACCCCCATCGGCGACGGCCCCGTGCTGCTGCCCGACAACCACTACCTGAGCACCCAGTCCGCCCTGAG
CAAAGACCCCAACGAGAAGCGCGATCACATGGTCCTGCTGGAGTTCGTGACCGCCGCCGGGATCACTCTC
GGCATGGACGAGCTGTACAAGTAATGACGTACGGCGGCCGCCTCGACTAGGGATAACAGGGTAATTGTTT
GAATGAGGCTTCAGTACTTTACAGAATCGTTGCCTGCACATCTTGGAAACACTTGCTGGGATTACTTCGA
CTTCTTAACCCAACAGAAGGCTCGAGAAGGTATATTGCTGTTGACAGGAGCGACCTTCCCATTTCTCTAC
ACTATAGTGAAGCCACAGATGTATAGTGTAGAGAAATGGGAAGGGTGCCTACTGCCTCGGACTTCAAGGG
GTCTAGAATTCGAGCAATTATCTTGTTTACTAAAACTGAATACCTTGCTATCTCTTTGATACATTTTTAC
AAAGCTGAATTAAAATGGTATAAATTAAATCACTTTTTTCAATTGACGCGTAATTCTACCGGGTAGGGGA
GGCGCTTTTCCCAAGGCAGTCTGGAGCATGCGCTTTAGCAGCCCCGCTGGGCACTTGGCGCTACACAAGT
GGCCTCTGGCCTCGCACACATTCCACATCCACCGGTAGGCGCCAACCGGCTCCGTTCTTTGGTGGCCCCT
TCGCGCCACCTTCTACTCCTCCCCTAGTCAGGAAGTTCCCCCCCGCCCCGCAGCTCGCGTCGTGCAGGAC
GTGACAAATGGAAGTAGCACGTCTCACTAGTCTCGTGCAGATGGACAGCACCGCTGAGCAATGGAAGCGG
GTAGGCCTTTGGGGCAGCGGCCAATAGCAGCTTTGCTCCTTCGCTTTCTGGGCTCAGAGGCTGGGAAGGG
GTGGGTCCGGGGGCGGGCTCAGGGGCGGGCTCAGGGGCGGGGCGGGCGCCCGAAGGTCCTCCGGAGGCCC
GGCATTCTGCACGCTTCAAAAGCGCACGTCTGCCGCGCTGTTCTCCTCTTCCTCATCTCCGGGCCTTTCG
ACCTGCAGCCCAAGCTTACCATGACCGAGTACAAGCCCACGGTGCGCCTCGCCACCCGCGACGACGTCCC
CAGGGCCGTACGCACCCTCGCCGCCGCGTTCGCCGACTACCCCGCCACGCGCCACACCGTCGATCCGGAC
CGCCACATCGAGCGGGTCACCGAGCTGCAAGAACTCTTCCTCACGCGCGTCGGGCTCGACATCGGCAAGG
TGTGGGTCGCGGACGACGGCGCCGCGGTGGCGGTCTGGACCACGCCGGAGAGCGTCGAAGCGGGGGCGGT
GTTCGCCGAGATCGGCCCGCGCATGGCCGAGTTGAGCGGTTCCCGGCTGGCCGCGCAGCAACAGATGGAA
GGCCTCCTGGCGCCGCACCGGCCCAAGGAGCCCGCGTGGTTCCTGGCCACCGTCGGCGTCTCGCCCGACC
ACCAGGGCAAGGGTCTGGGCAGCGCCGTCGTGCTCCCCGGAGTGGAGGCGGCCGAGCGCGCCGGGGTGCC
CGCCTTCCTGGAGACCTCCGCGCCCCGCAACCTCCCCTTCTACGAGCGGCTCGGCTTCACCGTCACCGCC
GACGTCGAGGTGCCCGAAGGACCGCGCACCTGGTGCATGACCCGCAAGCCCGGTGCCTGACGCCCGCCCC
ACGACCCGCAGCGCCCGACCGAAAGGAGCGCACGACCCCATGCATCCAATTCCGCCCCCCCCCCCTAACG
TTACTGGCCGAAGCCGCTTGGAATAAGGCCGGTGTGCGTTTGTCTATATGTTATTTTCCACCATATTGCC
GTCTTTTGGCAATGTGAGGGCCCGGAAACCTGGCCCTGTCTTCTTGACGAGCATTCCTAGGGGTCTTTCC
CCTCTCGCCAAAGGAATGCAAGGTCTGTTGAATGTCGTGAAGGAAGCAGTTCCTCTGGAAGCTTCTTGAA
GACAAACAACGTCTGTAGCGACCCTTTGCAGGCAGCGGAACCCCCCACCTGGCGACAGGTGCCTCTGCGG
CCAAAAGCCACGTGTATAAGATACACCTGCAAAGGCGGCACAACCCCAGTGCCACGTTGTGAGTTGGATA
GTTGTGGAAAGAGTCAAATGGCTCTCCTCAAGCGTATTCAACAAGGGGCTGAAGGATGCCCAGAAGGTAC
CCCATTGTATGGGATCTGATCTGGGGCCTCGGTGCACATGCTTTACATGTGTTTAGTCGAGGTTAAAAAA
ACGTCTAGGCCCCCCGAACCACGGGGACGTGGTTTTCCTTTGAAAAACACGATGATAATATGGCCACAAC
CATGAGTAGACTGGACAAGAGCAAAGTCATAAACGGAGCTCTGGAATTACTCAATGGTGTCGGTATCGAA
GGCCTGACGACAAGGAAACTCGCTCAAAAGCTGGGAGTTGAGCAGCCTACCCTGTACTGGCACGTGAAGA
ACAAGCGGGCCCTGCTCGATGCCCTGCCAATCGAGATGCTGGACAGGCATCATACCCACTTCTGCCCCCT
GGAAGGCGAGTCATGGCAAGACTTTCTGCGGAACAACGCCAAGTCATACCGCTGTGCTCTCCTCTCACAT
CGCGACGGGGCTAAAGTGCATCTCGGCACCCGCCCAACAGAGAAACAGTACGAAACCCTGGAAAATCAGC
TCGCGTTCCTGTGTCAGCAAGGCTTCTCCCTGGAGAACGCACTGTACGCTCTGTCCGCCGTGGGCCACTT
TACACTGGGCTGCGTATTGGAGGAACAGGAGCATCAAGTAGCAAAAGAGGAAAGAGAGACACCTACCACC
GATTCTATGCCCCCACTTCTGAGACAAGCAATTGAGCTGTTCGACCGGCAGGGAGCCGAACCTGCCTTCC
TTTTCGGCCTGGAACTAATCATATGTGGCCTGGAGAAACAGCTAAAGTGCGAAAGCGGCGGGCCGACCGA
CGCCCTTGACGATTTTGACTTAGACATGCTCCCAGCCGATGCCCTTGACGACTTTGACCTTGATATGCTG
CCTGCTGACGCTCTTGACGATTTTGACCTTGACATGCTCCCCGGGTAATCCGGACTCGACCTGCAGCCAA
GCTTATCGAAACGCGTCTGGAACAATCAACCTCTGGATTACAAAATTTGTGAAAGATTGACTGGTATTCT
TAACTATGTTGCTCCTTTTACGCTATGTGGATACGCTGCTTTAATGCCTTTGTATCATGCTATTGCTTCC
CGTATGGCTTTCATTTTCTCCTCCTTGTATAAATCCTGGTTGCTGTCTCTTTATGAGGAGTTGTGGCCCG
TTGTCAGGCAACGTGGCGTGGTGTGCACTGTGTTTGCTGACGCAACCCCCACTGGTTGGGGCATTGCCAC
CACCTGTCAGCTCCTTTCCGGGACTTTCGCTTTCCCCCTCCCTATTGCCACGGCGGAACTCATCGCCGCC
TGCCTTGCCCGCTGCTGGACAGGGGCTCGGCTGTTGGGCACTGACAATTCCGTGGTGTTGTCGGGGAAGC
TGACGTCCTTTCCATGGCTGCTCGCCTGTGTTGCCACCTGGATTCTGCGCGGGACGTCCTTCTGCTACGT
CCCTTCGGCCCTCAATCCAGCGGACCTTCCTTCCCGCGGCCTGCTGCCGGCTCTGCGGCCTCTTCCGCGT
CTTCGCCTTCGCCCTCAGACGAGTCGGATCTCCCTTTGGGCCGCCTCCCCGCCTGGAATTAATTCTGCAG
TCGAGACCTAGAAAAACATGGAGCAATCACAAGTAGCAATACAGCAGCTACCAATGCTGATTGTGCCTGG
CTAGAAGCACAAGAGGAGGAGGAGGTGGGTTTTCCAGTCACACCTCAGGTACCTTTAAGACCAATGACTT
ACAAGGCAGCTGTAGATCTTAGCCACTTTTTAAAAGAAAAGGGGGGACTGGAAGGGCTAATTCACTCCCA
ACGAAGACAAGATCTGCTTTTTGCTTGTACTGGGTCTCTCTGGTTAGACCAGATCTGAGCCTGGGAGCTC
TCTGGCTAACTAGGGAACCCACTGCTTAAGCCTCAATAAAGCTTGCCTTGAGTGCTTCAAGTAGTGTGTG
CCCGTCTGTTGTGTGACTCTGGTAACTAGAGATCCCTCAGACCCTTTTAGTCAGTGTGGAAAATCTCTAG
CAGTAGTAGTTCATGTCATCTTATTATTCAGTATTTATAACTTGCAAAGAAATGAATATCAGAGAGTGAG
AGGAACTTGTTTATTGCAGCTTATAATGGTTACAAATAAAGCAATAGCATCACAAATTTCACAAATAAAG
CATTTTTTTCACTGCATTCTAGTTGTGGTTTGTCCAAACTCATCAATGTATCTTATCATGTCTGGCTCTA
GCTATCCCGCCCCTAACTCCGCCCATCCCGCCCCTAACTCCGCCCAGTTCCGCCCATTCTCCGCCCCATG
GCTGACTAATTTTTTTTATTTATGCAGAGGCCGAGGCCGCCTCGGCCTCTGAGCTATTCCAGAAGTAGTG
AGGAGGCTTTTTTGGAGGCCTAGGGACGTACCCAATTCGCCCTATAGTGAGTCGTATTACGCGCGCTCAC
TGGCCGTCGTTTTACAACGTCGTGACTGGGAAAACCCTGGCGTTACCCAACTTAATCGCCTTGCAGCACA
TCCCCCTTTCGCCAGCTGGCGTAATAGCGAAGAGGCCCGCACCGATCGCCCTTCCCAACAGTTGCGCAGC
CTGAATGGCGAATGGG
[124 nt withheld, positions 7927-8050]
C
[91 nt withheld, positions 8052-8142]
A
[49 nt withheld, positions 8144-8192]
CCTTTGACGTTGGAGTCCACGTTCTTT
[37 nt withheld, positions 8220-8256]
ACCCTATCTCGGTCTATTCTTTTGATTTATAAGGGATTTTGCCGATTTCGGCCTATTGGTTAAAAAATGA
GCTGATTTAACAAAAATTTAACGCGAATTTTAACAAAATATTAACGCTTACAATTTAGGTGGCACTTTTC
GGGGAAATGTGCGCGGAACCCCTATTTGTTTATTTTTCTAAATACATTCAAATATGTATCCGCTCATGAG
ACAATAACCCTGATAAATGCTTCAATAATATTGAAAAAGGAAGAGTATGAGTATTCAACATTTCCGTGTC
GCCCTTATTCCCTTTTTTGCGGCATTTTGCCTTCCTGTTTTTGCTCACCCAGAAACGCTGGTGAAAGTAA
AAGATGCTGAAGATCAGTTGGGTGCACGAGTGGGTTACATCGAACTGGATCTCAACAGCGGTAAGATCCT
TGAGAGTTTTCGCCCCGAAGAACGTTTTCCAATGATGAGCACTTTTAAAGTTCTGCTATGTGGCGCGGTA
TTATCCCGTATTGACGCCGGGCAAGAGCAACTCGGTCGCCGCATACACTATTCTCAGAATGACTTGGTTG
AGTACTCACCAGTCACAGAAAAGCATCTTACGGATGGCATGACAGTAAGAGAATTATGCAGTGCTGCCAT
AACCATGAGTGATAACACTGCGGCCAACTTACTTCTGACAACGATCGGAGGACCGAAGGAGCTAACCGCT
TTTTTGCACAACATGGGGGATCATGTAACTCGCCTTGATCGTTGGGAACCGGAGCTGAATGAAGCCATAC
CAAACGACGAGCGTGACACCACGATGCCTGTAGCAATGGCAACAACGTTGCGCAAACTATTAACTGGCGA
ACTACTTACTCTAGCTTCCCGGCAACAATTAATAGACTGGATGGAGGCGGATAAAGTTGCAGGACCACTT
CTGCGCTCGGCCCTTCCGGCTGGCTGGTTTATTGCTGATAAATCTGGAGCCGGTGAGCGTGGGTCTCGCG
GTATCATTGCAGCACTGGGGCCAGATGGTAAGCCCTCCCGTATCGTAGTTATCTACACGACGGGGAGTCA
GGCAACTATGGATGAACGAAATAGACAGATCGCTGAGATAGGTGCCTCACTGATTAAGCATTGGTAACTG
TCAGACCAAGTTTACTCATATATACTTTAGATTGATTTAAAACTTCATTTTTAATTTAAAAGGATCTAGG
TGAAGATCCTTTTTGATAATCTCATGACCAAAATCCCTTAACGTGAGTTTTCGTTCCACTGAGCGTCAGA
CCCCGTAGAAAAGATCAAAGGATCTTCTTGAGATCCTTTTTTTCTGCGCGTAATCTGCTGCTTGCAAACA
AAAAAACCACCGCTACCAGCGGTGGTTTGTTTGCCGGATCAAGAGCTACCAACTCTTTTTCCGAAGGTAA
CTGGCTTCAGCAGAGCGCAGATACCAAATACTGTTCTTCTAGTGTAGCCGTAGTTAGGCCACCACTTCAA
GAACTCTGTAGCACCGCCTACATACCTCGCTCTGCTAATCCTGTTACCAGTGGCTGCTGCCAGTGGCGAT
AAGTCGTGTCTTACCGGGTTGGACTCAAGACGATAGTTACCGGATAAGGCGCAGCGGTCGGGCTGAACGG
GGGGTTCGTGCACACAGCCCAGCTTGGAGCGAACGACCTACACCGAACTGAGATACCTACAGCGTGAGCT
ATGAGAAAGCGCCACGCTTCCCGAAGGGAGAAAGGCGGACAGGTATCCGGTAAGCGGCAGGGTCGGAACA
GGAGAGCGCACGAGGGAGCTTCCAGGGGGAAACGCCTGGTATCTTTATAGTCCTGTCGGGTTTCGCCACC
TCTGACTTGAGCGTCGATTTTTGTGATGCTCGTCAGGGGGGCGGAGCCTATGGAAAAACGCCAGCAACGC
GGCCTTTTTACGGTTCCTGGCCTTTTGCTGGCCTTTTGCTCACATGTTCTTTCCTGCGTTATCCCCTGAT
TCTGTGGATAACCGTATTACCGCCTTTGAGTGAGCTGATACCGCTCGCCGCAGCCG
Features (pLannotate 1.2.2; 32 found; start..end, strand, type, name):
      1..41      +  rep_origin     RSF ori (fragment): Plasmids containing the RSF 1030 origin of replication can be propagated in E. coli cells that contain additional plasmids with compatible origins.
     43..135     +  CDS            lacI (fragment): lac repressor; lacI; The lac repressor binds to the lac operator to inhibit transcription in E. coli. This inhibition can be relieved by adding lactose or isopropyl-β-D-thiogalactopyranoside (IPTG).
    148..169     +  protein_bind   CAP binding site: CAP binding activates transcription in the presence of cAMP. E. coli catabolite activator protein
    184..214     +  promoter       lac promoter: promoter for the E. coli lac operon
    222..238     +  protein_bind   lac operator: The lac repressor binds to the lac operator to inhibit transcription in E. coli. This inhibition can be relieved by adding lactose or isopropyl-β-D-thiogalactopyranoside (IPTG). lac repressor encoded by lacI
    283..301     +  promoter       T3 promoter: promoter for bacteriophage T3 RNA polymerase
    329..555     +  promoter       RSV promoter: Rous sarcoma virus enhancer/promoter
    556..736     +  LTR            5' LTR (truncated): truncated 5' long terminal repeat (LTR) from HIV-1
    783..908     +  misc_feature   HIV-1 Ψ: packaging signal of human immunodeficiency virus type 1
    892..1255    +  CDS            HIV-1 gag (fragment): gag protein from human immunodeficiency virus 1; gag
   1401..1634    +  misc_feature   RRE: The Rev response element (RRE) of HIV-1 allows for Rev-dependent mRNA export from the nucleus to the cytoplasm.
   2011..2111    +  CDS            Rev (fragment): human immunodeficiency virus 1 (HIV-1) Rev protein; rev; enhances nuclear export of unspliced and incompletely spliced viral mRNAs
   2130..2247    +  misc_feature   cPPT/CTS: central polypurine tract and central termination sequence of HIV-1
   2263..2641    +  promoter       TRE3G promoter: 3rd-generation Tet-responsive promoter that can be activated by binding of Tet-On® 3G
   2665..3384    +  CDS            EGFP: the original enhanced GFP (Yang et al., 1996) mammalian codon-optimized
   3619..3746    +  ncRNA          3' miR-30a: sequence downstream of the 71-nt precursor of the human miR-30a microRNA (Zeng et al., 2002) miRNA
   3771..4270    +  promoter       PGK promoter: mouse phosphoglycerate kinase 1 promoter
   4291..4890    +  CDS            PuroR: puromycin N-acetyltransferase; pac from Streptomyces alboniger; confers resistance to puromycin
   5056..5518    +  misc_feature   IRES: internal ribosome entry site (IRES) of the encephalomyocarditis virus (EMCV)
   5541..6229    +  CDS            rtTA3 (fragment): reverse tetracycline transactivator 3 activates expression from Tet-responsive promoters in the presence of doxycycline
   6159..6269    +  CDS            VP48: 3 tandem repeats of the minimal activation domain of herpes simplex virus VP16 (Cheng et al., 2013)
   6324..6912    +  misc_feature   WPRE: woodchuck hepatitis virus posttranscriptional regulatory element
   6929..7117    +  CDS            nef (fragment): NEF_HV1Z2 - Experimental evidence at protein level: Swiss-Prot protein existence level 1. Extracellular Nef protein targets CD4(+) T-lymphocytes for apoptosis by interacting with CXCR4 surface receptors. From Human immunodeficiency virus type 1 group M subtype D (isolate Z2/CDC-Z34) (HIV-1).
   7119..7352    +  LTR            3' LTR (ΔU3): self-inactivating 3' long terminal repeat (LTR) from HIV-1
   7424..7545    +  polyA_signal   SV40 poly(A) signal: SV40 polyadenylation signal
   7585..7720    +  rep_origin     SV40 ori: SV40 origin of replication
   7741..7759    -  promoter       T7 promoter: promoter for bacteriophage T7 RNA polymerase
   7767..7922    +  CDS            lacZα (fragment): LacZα fragment of β-galactosidase; lacZ fragment
   7927..8355    +  rep_origin     f1 ori (sequence partly withheld): f1 bacteriophage origin of replication; arrow indicates direction of (+) strand synthesis
   8408..8512    +  promoter       AmpR promoter: bla
   8513..9373    +  CDS            AmpR: β-lactamase; bla; confers resistance to ampicillin, carbenicillin, and related antibiotics
   9544..10132   +  rep_origin     ori: high-copy-number ColE1/pMB1/pBR322/pUC origin of replication
