[The description below was written by a language model from this plasmid's Addgene catalogue record and pLannotate feature annotations shown in this document.]
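Description:
LT3GEPIR-CDK4shRNA2 is a third-generation-style, self-inactivating HIV-1 lentiviral vector built on the LT3GEPIR backbone for doxycycline-inducible knockdown of human CDK4. In bacteria it is maintained through a high-copy ColE1/pUC origin with ampicillin resistance; an f1 origin, an SV40 origin and small remnants of lac, lacZα and T3/T7 promoter sequences from the parental cloning vector are also annotated. The viral framework comprises an RSV promoter driving a truncated 5' LTR, the Ψ packaging signal with a gag fragment, the RRE for Rev-dependent export, the cPPT/CTS, a WPRE and a ΔU3 3' LTR followed by an SV40 polyadenylation signal. Genomic RNA is therefore packaged when helper functions are supplied in trans, and the integrated provirus lacks LTR promoter activity.

The payload is an all-in-one Tet-On system. A TRE3G promoter drives EGFP, and the 125 bp CDK4 shRNA2 insert lies in the 3' region of that transcript, cloned between retained XhoI and EcoRI sites. The feature table annotates only the 3' miR-30a flanking sequence here, not the hairpin itself, which indicates a microRNA-embedded shRNA design in which the hairpin is processed out of the EGFP transcript. GFP fluorescence thus reports shRNA expression. Downstream, a constitutive mouse PGK promoter expresses puromycin N-acetyltransferase and, via an EMCV IRES, the reverse tetracycline transactivator rtTA3. Transduced cells can therefore be selected with puromycin and carry the activator that switches on TRE3G when doxycycline is present. The construct is intended for reversible, inducible depletion of CDK4 in human cells.
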