Addgene plasmid #220575: LT3GEPIR-CDK4shRNA2
Purpose: To inducibly knockdown CDK4 expression
Depositing lab: Sean Lee. Depositing organization: Tulane University.
Backbone
  Vector backbone: LT3GEPIR
  Backbone manufacturer: Dr. Johannes Zuber
  Vector type: Lentiviral
  Selectable markers: Puromycin
Growth in bacteria
  Bacterial resistance: Ampicillin, 100 μg/mL
  Growth temperature: 37°C
  Growth strain: NEB Stable
  Copy number: High Copy
Gene/Insert
  Gene/Insert name: CDK4 shRNA2
  gRNA/shRNA sequence: CCTTCCCATTTCTCTACACTA
  Species: H. sapiens (human)
  Insert size (bp): 125
  Entrez Gene: CDK4 (a.k.a. CMM3, PSK-J3)
  Promoter: TRE3G (TetOP) promoter
  Cloning method: Restriction Enzyme; 5′ cloning site XhoI (not destroyed); 3′ cloning site EcoRI (not destroyed)
  Sequencing primers: 5′ TGTTTGAATGAGGCTTCAGTAC; 3′ CAGCGGGGCTGCTAAAGCGCATGC
Terms and licenses: Academic/Nonprofit Terms; Industry Terms: Not Available to Industry
How to cite: LT3GEPIR-CDK4shRNA2 was a gift from Sean Lee (Addgene plasmid # 220575 ; http://n2t.net/addgene:220575 ; RRID:Addgene_220575)
